Addgene plasmid #129962: pRDAX-446 C-Tag Venus210[1] L20 FRB EBPF2
Purpose: PPI (BiFC/TriFC) assay vector
Depositing lab: Gary Lewin. Depositing organization: Max-Delbrueck-Centrum fuer Molekulare Medizin (MDC).
Backbone
  Vector backbone: custom built
  Vector type: Mammalian Expression
Growth in bacteria
  Bacterial resistance: Ampicillin, 100 μg/mL
  Growth temperature: 37°C
  Growth strain: DH5alpha
  Copy number: High Copy
Gene/Insert
  Gene/Insert name: FRB
  Species: M. musculus (mouse)
  Cloning method: Restriction Enzyme; 5′ cloning site unknown (unknown if destroyed); 3′ cloning site unknown (unknown if destroyed)
Terms and licenses: Academic/Nonprofit Terms; Industry Terms: Not Available to Industry
How to cite: pRDAX-446 C-Tag Venus210[1] L20 FRB EBPF2 was a gift from Gary Lewin (Addgene plasmid # 129962 ; http://n2t.net/addgene:129962 ; RRID:Addgene_129962)
