[The description below was written by a language model from this plasmid's Addgene catalogue record and pLannotate feature annotations shown in this document.]
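Description:
pRDAX-446 C-Tag Venus210[1] L20 FRB EBPF2 is a custom-built mammalian expression plasmid of about 6.9 kb designed as a component of a protein–protein interaction assay based on bimolecular or trimolecular fluorescence complementation (BiFC/TriFC). It is maintained in E. coli through a high-copy ColE1/pUC-type origin and selected with ampicillin via the β-lactamase gene and its native promoter.

Expression in mammalian cells is driven by the CMV immediate early enhancer and promoter, followed by a chimeric β-globin/immunoglobulin intron that promotes efficient processing of the transcript. The first open reading frame encodes FRB, the FKBP–rapamycin binding domain, fused at its C-terminus to a fragment of mVenus. The plasmid name suggests this is the first part of a Venus split at position 210, joined through a linker designated L20, although the record does not spell out these details. The catalogue lists the FRB insert as mouse, whereas the automated annotation matches it to the domain of human FRAP. On its own the Venus fragment should be non-fluorescent; yellow signal is expected only when a partner protein carrying the complementary fragment(s) is brought close. FRB is commonly paired with FKBP in rapamycin-inducible dimerisation, which would make this a convenient control or reference construct, but the record does not name a partner.

Downstream, an EMCV IRES allows translation of EBFP2 from the same transcript, providing a blue fluorescent marker of transfection and expression level that is independent of complementation. A second copy of the chimeric intron, a WPRE to enhance transcript expression, and a bGH polyadenylation signal complete the cassette. A T3 promoter, a short β-globin coding fragment and a rabbit β-globin poly(A) signal are also annotated further downstream.
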