Features (pLannotate 1.2.2; 17 found; start..end, strand, type, name):
    154..531     +  enhancer       CMV enhancer: human cytomegalovirus immediate early enhancer
    533..732     +  promoter       CMV promoter: human cytomegalovirus (CMV) immediate early promoter
    871..1003    +  intron         chimeric intron: chimera between introns from human β-globin and immunoglobulin heavy chain genes
   1033..1308    +  CDS            FRB: FKBP-rapamycin binding domain of human FRAP
   1369..1995    +  CDS            mVenus (fragment): mVenus is a basic (constitutively fluorescent) yellow fluorescent protein published in 2006, derived from Aequorea victoria. It is reported to be a rapidly-maturing monomer with moderate acid sensitivity.
   2012..2598    +  misc_feature   IRES2: internal ribosome entry site (IRES) of the encephalomyocarditis virus (EMCV)
   2599..3318    +  CDS            EBFP2: enhanced blue variant of GFP (Ai et al., 2007) mammalian codon-optimized
   3364..3496    +  intron         chimeric intron: chimera between introns from human β-globin and immunoglobulin heavy chain genes
   3505..4093    +  misc_feature   WPRE: woodchuck hepatitis virus posttranscriptional regulatory element
   4097..4113    +  misc_feature   MCS (fragment): pUC18/19 multiple cloning site
   4126..4237    +  polyA_signal   bGH poly(A) signal: bovine growth hormone polyadenylation signal
   4333..4351    -  promoter       T3 promoter: promoter for bacteriophage T3 RNA polymerase
   4410..4484    +  CDS            HBB (fragment): HBB_PONPY - Experimental evidence at transcript level: Swiss-Prot protein existence level 2. Involved in oxygen transport from the lung to the various peripheral tissues. From Pongo pygmaeus (Bornean orangutan).
   4555..4610    +  polyA_signal   β-globin poly(A) signal: rabbit β-globin polyadenylation signal (Gil and Proudfoot, 1987)
   4989..5577    -  rep_origin     ori: high-copy-number ColE1/pMB1/pBR322/pUC origin of replication
   5748..6608    -  CDS            AmpR: β-lactamase; bla; confers resistance to ampicillin, carbenicillin, and related antibiotics
   6609..6713    -  promoter       AmpR promoter: bla
>Addgene plasmid #129962 | pRDAX-446 C-Tag Venus210[1] L20 FRB EBPF2 | depositor full sequence | sequence record 249340 | Full Sequence
CCTGCCTCCAGGCCTCAATATTGGCCATTAGCCATATTATTCATTGGTTATATAGCATAAATCAATATTG
GCTATTGGCCATTGCATACGTTGTATCTATATCATAATATGTACATTTATATTGGCTCATGTCCAATATG
ACCGCCATGTTGGCATTGATTATTGACTAGTTATTAATAGTAATCAATTACGGGGTCATTAGTTCATAGC
CCATATATGGAGTTCCGCGTTACATAACTTACGGTAAATGGCCCGCCTGGCTGACCGCCCAACGACCCCC
GCCCATTGACGTCAATAATGACGTATGTTCCCATAGTAACGCCAATAGGGACTTTCCATTGACGTCAATG
GGTGGAGTATTTACGGTAAACTGCCCACTTGGCAGTACATCAAGTGTATCATATGCCAAGTCCGCCCCCT
ATTGACGTCAATGACGGTAAATGGCCCGCCTGGCATTATGCCCAGTACATGACCTTACGGGACTTTCCTA
CTTGGCAGTACATCTACGTATTAGTCATCGCTATTACCATGGTGATGCGGTTTTGGCAGTACACCAATGG
GCGTGGATAGCGGTTTGACTCACGGGGATTTCCAAGTCTCCACCCCATTGACGTCAATGGGAGTTTGTTT
TGGCACCAAAATCAACGGGACTTTCCAAAATGTCGTAATAACCCCGCCCCGTTGACGCAAATGGGCGGTA
GGCGTGTACGGTGGGAGGTCTATATAAGCAGAGCTCGTTTAGTGAACCGTCAGATCACTAGAAGCTTTAT
TGCGGTAGTTTATCACAGTTAAATTGCTAACGCAGTCAGTGCTTCTGACACAACAGTCTCGAACTTAAGC
TGCAGAAGTTGGTCGTGAGGCACTGGGCAGGTAAGTATCAAGGTTACAAGACAGGTTTAAGGAGACCAAT
AGAAACTGGGCTTGTCGAGACAGAGAAGACTCTTGCGTTTCTGATAGGCACCTATTGGTCTTACTGACAT
CCACTTTGCCTTTCTCTCCACAGGTGTCCACTCCCAGGCCACCATGGTGGCCATCCTCTGGCATGAGATG
TGGCATGAAGGCCTGGAAGAGGCATCTCGTTTGTACTTTGGGGAAAGGAACGTGAAAGGCATGTTTGAGG
TGCTGGAGCCCTTGCATGCTATGATGGAACGGGGCCCCCAGACTCTGAAGGAAACATCCTTTAATCAGGC
CTATGGTCGAGATTTAATGGAGGCCCAAGAGTGGTGCAGGAAGTACATGAAATCAGGGAATGTCAAGGAC
CTCACCCAAGCCTGGGACCTCTATTATCATGTGTTCCGACGAATCTCAGGGAGTCCTGGCGGTGGATCCG
GAGGCTCTGGGAGCTCTGCCAGCGGTGGCAGCACCAGTGTGTCAAAGGGAGAAGAGTTGTTTACCGGTGT
TGTTCCCATACTGGTGGAACTGGATGGTGACGTCAATGGACACAAGTTTAGCGTTTCTGGCGAAGGAGAA
GGCGATGCTACCTATGGCAAACTGACCCTCAAACTGATCTGTACGACTGGAAAGTTGCCTGTACCTTGGC
CAACACTGGTCACAACCTTGGGCTATGGGCTGCAATGCTTTGCCCGTTATCCTGATCACATGAAGCAACA
TGACTTCTTTAAGTCTGCTATGCCAGAGGGATATGTGCAGGAACGGACTATCTTCTTCAAGGACGACGGC
AACTACAAGACGAGAGCTGAGGTGAAATTTGAGGGTGACACACTGGTGAATCGCATAGAGCTGAAAGGCA
TCGACTTCAAAGAAGATGGGAATATTCTCGGGCATAAACTCGAGTACAACTACAATTCCCACAACGTGTA
CATCACTGCCGATAAGCAGAAGAATGGGATTAAGGCGAACTTCAAGATCCGACACAACATCGAGGATGGT
GGGGTCCAGCTTGCCGACCATTATCAGCAGAACACACCCATTGGGGATGGACCAGTCCTGTTGCCGGATA
ACCACTACCTCAGTTACCAGAGCAAACTGTCCAAATAAGAATTCAGATCCGCCCCTCTCCCTCCCCCCCC
CCTAACGTTACTGGCCGAAGCCGCTTGGAATAAGGCCGGTGTGCGTTTGTCTATATGTTATTTTCCACCA
TATTGCCGTCTTTTGGCAATGTGAGGGCCCGGAAACCTGGCCCTGTCTTCTTGACGAGCATTCCTAGGGG
TCTTTCCCCTCTCGCCAAAGGAATGCAAGGTCTGTTGAATGTCGTGAAGGAAGCAGTTCCTCTGGTAGCT
TCTTGAAGACAAACAACGTCTGTAGCGACCCTTTGCAGGCAGCGGAACCCCCCACCTGGCGACAGGTGCC
TCTGCGGCCAAAAGCCACGTGTATAAGATACACCTGCAAAGGCGGCACAACCCCAGTGCCACGTTGTGAG
TTGGATAGTTGTGGAAAGAGTCAAATGGCTCTCCTCAAGCGTATTCAACAAGGGGCTGAAGGATGCCCAG
AAGGTACCCCATTGTATGGGATCTGATCTGGGGCCTCGGTACACATGCTTTACATGTGTTTAGTCGAGGT
TAAAAAAACGTCTAGGCCCCCCGAACCACGGGGACGTGGTTTTCCTTTGAAAAACACGATGATAATATGG
CCACAACCATGGTGAGCAAGGGCGAGGAGCTGTTCACCGGGGTGGTGCCCATCCTGGTCGAGCTGGACGG
CGACGTAAACGGCCACAAGTTCAGCGTGAGGGGCGAGGGCGAGGGCGATGCCACCAACGGCAAGCTGACC
CTGAAGTTCATCTGCACCACCGGCAAGCTGCCCGTGCCCTGGCCCACCCTCGTGACCACCCTGAGCCACG
GCGTGCAGTGCTTCGCCCGCTACCCCGACCACATGAAGCAGCACGACTTCTTCAAGTCCGCCATGCCCGA
AGGCTACGTCCAGGAGCGCACCATCTTCTTCAAGGACGACGGCACCTACAAGACCCGCGCCGAGGTGAAG
TTCGAGGGCGACACCCTGGTGAACCGCATCGAGCTGAAGGGCGTCGACTTCAAGGAGGACGGCAACATCC
TGGGGCACAAGCTGGAGTACAACTTCAACAGCCACAACATCTATATCATGGCCGTCAAGCAGAAGAACGG
CATCAAGGTGAACTTCAAGATCCGCCACAACGTGGAGGACGGCAGCGTGCAGCTCGCCGACCACTACCAG
CAGAACACCCCCATCGGCGACGGCCCCGTGCTGCTGCCCGACAGCCACTACCTGAGCACCCAGTCCGTGC
TGAGCAAAGACCCCAACGAGAAGCGCGATCACATGGTCCTGCTGGAGTTCCGCACCGCCGCCGGGATCAC
TCTCGGCATGGACGAGCTGTACAAGTAAACCGGTGCTCGAGGTACCGATGAATAGCTAAGGTCGAGGCCG
CAGGTAAGTATCAAGGTTACAAGACAGGTTTAAGGAGACCAATAGAAACTGGGCTTGTCGAGACAGAGAA
GACTCTTGCGTTTCTGATAGGCACCTATTGGTCTTACTGACATCCACTTTGCCTTTCTCTCCACAGGTGT
CGACAATCAACCTCTGGATTACAAAATTTGTGAAAGATTGACTGGTATTCTTAACTATGTTGCTCCTTTT
ACGCTATGTGGATACGCTGCTTTAATGCCTTTGTATCATGCTATTGCTTCCCGTATGGCTTTCATTTTCT
CCTCCTTGTATAAATCCTGGTTGCTGTCTCTTTATGAGGAGTTGTGGCCCGTTGTCAGGCAACGTGGCGT
GGTGTGCACTGTGTTTGCTGACGCAACCCCCACTGGTTGGGGCATTGCCACCACCTGTCAGCTCCTTTCC
GGGACTTTCGCTTTCCCCCTCCCTATTGCCACGGCGGAACTCATCGCCGCCTGCCTTGCCCGCTGCTGGA
CAGGGGCTCGGCTGTTGGGCACTGACAATTCCGTGGTGTTGTCGGGGAAGCTGACGTCCTTTCCATGGCT
GCTCGCCTGTGTTGCCACCTGGATTCTGCGCGGGACGTCCTTCTGCTACGTCCCTTCGGCCCTCAATCCA
GCGGACCTTCCTTCCCGCGGCCTGCTGCCGGCTCTGCGGCCTCTTCCGCGTCTTCGCCTTCGCCCTCAGA
CGAGTCGGATCTCCCTTTGGGCCGCCTCCCCGCCTGGAATTCGAGCTCGGTACGATCAGCCTCGACTGTG
CCTTCTAGTTGCCAGCCATCTGTTGTTTGCCCCTCCCCCGTGCCTTCCTTGACCCTGGAAGGTGCCACTC
CCACTGTCCTTTCCTAATAAAATGAGGAAATTGCATCGCATTGTCTGAGTAGGTGTCATTCTATTCTGGG
GGGTGGGGTGGGGCAGGACAGCAAGGGGGAGGATTGGGAAGACAATAGCCCAGCTTTTGTTCCCTTTAGT
GAGGGTTAATTGCGCGCTTGGCGTAATCATGGTCATAGCTGTTTCCTGTGTGAAATTGTTATCCGCTAAT
TCACTCCTCAGGTGCAGGCTGCCTATCAGAAGGTGGTGGCTGGTGTGGCCAATGCCCTGGCTCACAAATA
CCACTGAGATCTTTTTCCCTCTGCCAAAAATTATGGGGACATCATGAAGCCCCTTGAGCATCTGACTTCT
GGCTAATAAAGGAAATTTATTTTCATTGCAATAGTGTGTTGGAATTTTTTGTGTCTCTCACTCGGAAGGA
CATATGGGAGGGCAAATCATTTAAAACATCAGAATGAGTATTTGGTTTAGAGTTTGGCAACATATGCCCA
TATGCTGGCTGCCATGAACAAAGGTTGGCTATAAAGAGGTCATCAGTATATGAAACAGCCCCCTGCTGTC
CATTCCTTATTCCATAGAAAAGCCTTGACTTGAGGTTAGATTTTTTTTATATTTTGTTTTGTGTTATTTT
TTTCTTTAACATCCCTAAAATTTTCCTTACATGTTTTACTAGCCAGATTTTTCCTCCTCTCCTGACTACT
CCCAGTCATAGCTGTCCCTCTTCTCTTATGGAGATCGGCCGGCCGCCGGCGTCGACGCGCGCGGCCGCGG
CGCGCCGTTGCTGGCGTTTTTCCATAGGCTCCGCCCCCCTGACGAGCATCACAAAAATCGACGCTCAAGT
CAGAGGTGGCGAAACCCGACAGGACTATAAAGATACCAGGCGTTTCCCCCTGGAAGCTCCCTCGTGCGCT
CTCCTGTTCCGACCCTGCCGCTTACCGGATACCTGTCCGCCTTTCTCCCTTCGGGAAGCGTGGCGCTTTC
TCATAGCTCACGCTGTAGGTATCTCAGTTCGGTGTAGGTCGTTCGCTCCAAGCTGGGCTGTGTGCACGAA
CCCCCCGTTCAGCCCGACCGCTGCGCCTTATCCGGTAACTATCGTCTTGAGTCCAACCCGGTAAGACACG
ACTTATCGCCACTGGCAGCAGCCACTGGTAACAGGATTAGCAGAGCGAGGTATGTAGGCGGTGCTACAGA
GTTCTTGAAGTGGTGGCCTAACTACGGCTACACTAGAAGAACAGTATTTGGTATCTGCGCTCTGCTGAAG
CCAGTTACCTTCGGAAAAAGAGTTGGTAGCTCTTGATCCGGCAAACAAACCACCGCTGGTAGCGGTGGTT
TTTTTGTTTGCAAGCAGCAGATTACGCGCAGAAAAAAAGGATCTCAAGAAGATCCTTTGATCTTTTCTAC
GGGGTCTGACGCTCAGTGGAACGAAAACTCACGTTAAGGGATTTTGGTCATGAGATTATCAAAAAGGATC
TTCACCTAGATCCTTTTAAATTAAAAATGAAGTTTTAAATCAATCTAAAGTATATATGAGTAAACTTGGT
CTGACAGTTACCAATGCTTAATCAGTGAGGCACCTATCTCAGCGATCTGTCTATTTCGTTCATCCATAGT
TGCCTGACTCCCCGTCGTGTAGATAACTACGATACGGGAGGGCTTACCATCTGGCCCCAGTGCTGCAATG
ATACCGCGAGACCCACGCTCACCGGCTCCAGATTTATCAGCAATAAACCAGCCAGCCGGAAGGGCCGAGC
GCAGAAGTGGTCCTGCAACTTTATCCGCCTCCATCCAGTCTATTAATTGTTGCCGGGAAGCTAGAGTAAG
TAGTTCGCCAGTTAATAGTTTGCGCAACGTTGTTGCCATTGCTACAGGCATCGTGGTGTCACGCTCGTCG
TTTGGTATGGCTTCATTCAGCTCCGGTTCCCAACGATCAAGGCGAGTTACATGATCCCCCATGTTGTGCA
AAAAAGCGGTTAGCTCCTTCGGTCCTCCGATCGTTGTCAGAAGTAAGTTGGCCGCAGTGTTATCACTCAT
GGTTATGGCAGCACTGCATAATTCTCTTACTGTCATGCCATCCGTAAGATGCTTTTCTGTGACTGGTGAG
TACTCAACCAAGTCATTCTGAGAATAGTGTATGCGGCGACCGAGTTGCTCTTGCCCGGCGTCAATACGGG
ATAATACCGCGCCACATAGCAGAACTTTAAAAGTGCTCATCATTGGAAAACGTTCTTCGGGGCGAAAACT
CTCAAGGATCTTACCGCTGTTGAGATCCAGTTCGATGTAACCCACTCGTGCACCCAACTGATCTTCAGCA
TCTTTTACTTTCACCAGCGTTTCTGGGTGAGCAAAAACAGGAAGGCAAAATGCCGCAAAAAAGGGAATAA
GGGCGACACGGAAATGTTGAATACTCATACTCTTCCTTTTTCAATATTATTGAAGCATTTATCAGGGTTA
TTGTCTCATGAGCGGATACATATTTGAATGTATTTAGAAAAATAAACAAATAGGGGTTCCGCGCACATTT
CCCCGAAAAGTGCCACCTGACGTCTAAGAAACCATTATTATCATGACATTAACCTATAAAAATAGGCGTA
TCACGAGGCCCTTTCGTCTACGCGCGCGCCGGCGGCGCGCCGTCGACGGCCGGCCGCGGCCGCG
